Addgene plasmid #213856: pAAV_BiVIPe4_ChR2_mCherry
Purpose: AAV construct expressing mCherry-tagged channelrhodopsin-2 driven by VIP interneuron-targeting enhancer. Alias: pAAV_YWE4.2_ChR2_mCherry
Depositing lab: Gordon Fishell. Depositing organization: Broad Institute. Publication: An enhancer-AAV toolbox to target and manipulate distinct interneuron subtypes. Furlanis E, Dai M, Leyva Garcia B, Tran T, Vergara J, Pereira A, Gorissen BL, Wills S, Vlachos A, Hairston A, Dwivedi D, Du S, McMahon J, Huang S, Morabito A, Vazquez A, Kim S, Lee AT, Chang EF, Razzaq T, Qazi A, Vargish G, Yuan X, Caccavano A, Hunt S, Chittajallu R, McLean N, Hewitt L, Paranzino E, Rice H, Cummins AC, Plotnikova A, Mohanty A, Tangen AC, Shin JH, Azadi R, Eldridge MAG, Alvarez VA, Averbeck BB, Alyahyay M, Vallejo TR, Soheib M, Vattino LG, MacGregor CP, Chatain CP, Banks E, Olah VJ, Naskar S, Hill S, Liebergall S, Badiani R, Hyde L, Hanley E, Xu Q, Allaway KC, Goldberg EM, Rowan MJM, Nowakowski TJ, Lee S, Favuzzi E, Kaeser PS, Sjulson L, Batista-Brito R, Takesian AE, Ibrahim LA, Iqbal A, Pelkey KA, McBain CJ, Dimidschstein J, Fishell G, Wang Y. Neuron. 2025 May 21;113(10):1525-1547.e15. doi: 10.1016/j.neuron.2025.05.002. PubMed 40403705.
Backbone
  Vector backbone: pAAV-S5E2-dTom-nlsdTom
  Total vector size (bp): 6218
  Vector type: AAV
Growth in bacteria
  Bacterial resistance: Ampicillin, 100 μg/mL
  Growth temperature: 37°C
  Growth strain: NEB Stable
  Copy number: High Copy
Gene/Insert
  Gene/Insert name: Channelrhodopsin 2-mCherry
  Species: Synthetic
  Insert size (bp): 1647
Terms and licenses: Academic/Nonprofit Terms; Industry Terms: Not Available to Industry
Depositor comments: Please visit https://doi.org/10.1101/2024.07.17.603924 for bioRxiv preprint.
How to cite: pAAV_BiVIPe4_ChR2_mCherry was a gift from Gordon Fishell (Addgene plasmid # 213856 ; http://n2t.net/addgene:213856 ; RRID:Addgene_213856) For viral preps, please replace (Addgene plasmid # 213856) in the above sentence with: (Addgene viral prep # 213856-AAV1) or (Addgene viral prep # 213856-PHPeB)
