[The description below was written by a language model from this plasmid's Addgene catalogue record and pLannotate feature annotations shown in this document.]
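Description:
pAAV_BiVIPe4_ChR2_mCherry is a 6,218 bp AAV transfer plasmid built on the pAAV-S5E2-dTom-nlsdTom backbone, designed to deliver an optogenetic actuator to VIP-expressing interneurons. In bacteria it replicates from a high-copy ColE1/pUC-type origin and is selected with ampicillin through the bla gene. An f1 phage origin is also present, along with small remnants of pBR322 bom and rop sequences. The expression cassette lies between AAV2 inverted terminal repeats, which are the cis elements needed to replicate and package the cassette into recombinant AAV particles. The annotation finds one complete ITR downstream of the cassette and only short ITR fragments upstream, a common result for these repeat-rich, hard-to-sequence regions.

Expression is driven by the BiVIPe4 enhancer (alias YWE4.2), described in the record as VIP interneuron-targeting. The enhancer and any associated minimal promoter are not annotated in the feature table, but presumably occupy the unannotated stretch between the left ITR and a chimeric β-globin/immunoglobulin intron that precedes the coding sequence. The payload is the H134R mutant of channelrhodopsin-2, a blue light-gated cation channel from Chlamydomonas reinhardtii, followed closely by mCherry so that expressing cells can be identified by red fluorescence. A WPRE downstream boosts transcript stability and expression, and an SV40 polyadenylation signal terminates the message.

The construct belongs to an enhancer-AAV toolbox for targeting distinct interneuron subtypes. It allows light-driven activation of VIP interneurons without relying on transgenic recombinase lines. The record also lists ready-made viral preparations in AAV1 and PHP.eB capsids.
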