Features (pLannotate 1.2.2; 17 found; start..end, strand, type, name):
     12..39      +  repeat_region  AAV2 ITR (fragment): inverted terminal repeat of adeno-associated virus serotype 2 inverted
     68..95      +  repeat_region  AAV2 ITR (fragment): inverted terminal repeat of adeno-associated virus serotype 2 inverted
    712..844     +  intron         chimeric intron: chimera between introns from human β-globin and immunoglobulin heavy chain genes
    872..1798    +  CDS            ChR2(H134R): H134R mutant of an N-terminal fragment of channelrhodopsin-2 from the alga Chlamydomonas reinhardtii (Nagel et al., 2005) blue light-activated cation channel
   1811..2517    +  CDS            mCherry (fragment): monomeric derivative of DsRed fluorescent protein (Shaner et al., 2004) mammalian codon-optimized
   2539..2564    +  misc_feature   MCS (fragment): pBluescript multiple cloning site
   2564..3152    +  misc_feature   WPRE: woodchuck hepatitis virus posttranscriptional regulatory element
   3215..3298    +  CDS            large T antigen (fragment): large T antigen from SV40 (simian virus 40)
   3321..3402    +  polyA_signal   SV40 poly(A) signal: SV40 polyadenylation signal
   3481..3621    +  repeat_region  AAV2 ITR: inverted terminal repeat of adeno-associated virus serotype 2 inverted
   3626..3677    -  misc_feature   bom (fragment): basis of mobility region from pBR322
   3696..4151    +  rep_origin     f1 ori (sequence partly withheld): f1 bacteriophage origin of replication; arrow indicates direction of (+) strand synthesis
   4152..4201    -  misc_feature   bom (fragment): basis of mobility region from pBR322
   4303..4338    -  CDS            rop (fragment): Rop protein, which maintains plasmids at low copy number; rop
   4433..4537    +  promoter       AmpR promoter: bla
   4538..5398    +  CDS            AmpR: β-lactamase; bla; confers resistance to ampicillin, carbenicillin, and related antibiotics
   5569..6157    +  rep_origin     ori: high-copy-number ColE1/pMB1/pBR322/pUC origin of replication
>Addgene plasmid #213856 | pAAV_BiVIPe4_ChR2_mCherry | addgene full sequence | sequence record 421843 | Addgene NGS Result
CCTGCAGGCAGCTGCGCGCTCGCTCGCTCACTGAGGCCGCCCGGGCGTCGGGCGACCTTTGGTCGCCCGG
CCTCAGTGAGCGAGCGAGCGCGCAGAGAGGGAGTGGCCAACTCCATCACTAGGGGTTCCTGCGGCCGCAC
GCGTATCGATTATTTTAAATCCTCATTGGTCAGGAATGTTTACATTCATAGTGTGAAGCAGAGCCTGAAA
TGCCAACTTAGTACTTCAGTGTGCTGCTAAATTGACTAAGCGTGCTGAACAGTAATAGCTTGGTACTAGA
AGCCCAATGGCAGGGCTCAGTGGCCAAATGTTTTTATTATTACGAAGTAATAAGGCTAATAAGCAGTGTT
GTGTGATGGAAGGCAGGCTTACTTCTATTTAAAGATGGAATGAACAGCTTTGATGGGGACAAGCAAAGAA
CACAAGAACATTAGCTGTGTTCCGATATTCAGTGCACATAGGCCAGAGCTTGGCAAACATTTCTGTAATG
GCCAGATGATAAACATTTGAGGATTGGAAGACTATAGGGTCTCCAATGCAACCACTAAAATCGATGTTTA
AACTTCCTGCAGCCCGGGCTGGGCATAAAAGTCAGGGCAGAGCCATCTATTGCTTACATTTGCTTCTAGC
CTGCAAGTCGAGGAGCGCAGCCTTCCAGAAGCAGAGCGCGGCGCCTTAAGCTGCAGAAGTTGGTCGTGAG
GCACTGGGCACGTAAGTATCAAGGTTACAAGACAGGTTTAAGGAGACCAATAGAAACTGGGCTTGTCGAG
ACAGAGAAGACTCTTGCGTTTCTGATAGGCACCTATTGGTCTTACTGACATCCACTTTGCCTTTCTCTCC
ACAGCGAGCTCGCTAGCGCGATCGCGCCACCATGGACTATGGCGGCGCTTTGTCTGCCGTCGGACGCGAA
CTTTTGTTCGTTACTAATCCTGTGGTGGTGAACGGGTCCGTCCTGGTCCCTGAGGATCAATGTTACTGTG
CCGGATGGATTGAATCTCGCGGCACGAACGGCGCTCAGACCGCGTCAAATGTCCTGCAGTGGCTTGCAGC
AGGATTCAGCATTTTGCTGCTGATGTTCTATGCCTACCAAACCTGGAAATCTACATGCGGCTGGGAGGAG
ATCTATGTGTGCGCCATTGAAATGGTTAAGGTGATTCTCGAGTTCTTTTTTGAGTTTAAGAATCCCTCTA
TGCTCTACCTTGCCACAGGACACCGGGTGCAGTGGCTGCGCTATGCAGAGTGGCTGCTCACTTGTCCTGT
CATCCTTATCCGCCTGAGCAACCTCACCGGCCTGAGCAACGACTACAGCAGGAGAACCATGGGACTCCTT
GTCTCAGACATCGGGACTATCGTGTGGGGGGCTACCAGCGCCATGGCAACCGGCTATGTTAAAGTCATCT
TCTTTTGTCTTGGATTGTGCTATGGCGCGAACACATTTTTTCACGCCGCCAAAGCATATATCGAGGGTTA
TCATACTGTGCCAAAGGGTCGGTGCCGCCAGGTCGTGACCGGCATGGCATGGCTGTTTTTCGTGAGCTGG
GGTATGTTCCCAATTCTCTTCATTTTGGGGCCCGAAGGTTTTGGCGTCCTGAGCGTCTATGGCTCCACCG
TAGGTCACACGATTATTGATCTGATGAGTAAAAATTGTTGGGGGTTGTTGGGACACTACCTGCGCGTCCT
GATCCACGAGCACATATTGATTCACGGAGATATCCGCAAAACCACCAAACTGAACATCGGCGGAACGGAG
ATCGAGGTCGAGACTCTCGTCGAAGACGAAGCCGAGGCCGGAGCCGTGCCAGCGGCCGCCGTGAGCAAGG
GCGAGGAGGATAACATGGCCATCATCAAGGAGTTCATGCGCTTCAAGGTGCACATGGAGGGCTCCGTGAA
CGGCCACGAGTTCGAGATCGAGGGCGAGGGCGAGGGCCGCCCCTACGAGGGCACCCAGACCGCCAAGCTG
AAGGTGACCAAGGGTGGCCCCCTGCCCTTCGCCTGGGACATCCTGTCCCCTCAGTTCATGTACGGCTCCA
AGGCCTACGTGAAGCACCCCGCCGACATCCCCGACTACTTGAAGCTGTCCTTCCCCGAGGGCTTCAAGTG
GGAGCGCGTGATGAACTTCGAGGACGGCGGCGTGGTGACCGTGACCCAGGACTCCTCCCTGCAGGACGGC
GAGTTCATCTACAAGGTGAAGCTGCGCGGCACCAACTTCCCCTCCGACGGCCCCGTAATGCAGAAGAAGA
CCATGGGCTGGGAGGCCTCCTCCGAGCGGATGTACCCCGAGGACGGCGCCCTGAAGGGCGAGATCAAGCA
GAGGCTGAAGCTGAAGGACGGCGGCCACTACGACGCTGAGGTCAAGACCACCTACAAGGCCAAGAAGCCC
GTGCAGCTGCCCGGCGCCTACAACGTCAACATCAAGTTGGACATCACCTCCCACAACGAGGACTACACCA
TCGTGGAACAGTACGAACGCGCCGAGGGCCGCCACTCCACCGGCGGCATGGACGAGCTGTACAAGTAAGG
CGCGCCCCACCCCTGCAGGGAATTCGATATCAAGCTTATCGATAATCAACCTCTGGATTACAAAATTTGT
GAAAGATTGACTGGTATTCTTAACTATGTTGCTCCTTTTACGCTATGTGGATACGCTGCTTTAATGCCTT
TGTATCATGCTATTGCTTCCCGTATGGCTTTCATTTTCTCCTCCTTGTATAAATCCTGGTTGCTGTCTCT
TTATGAGGAGTTGTGGCCCGTTGTCAGGCAACGTGGCGTGGTGTGCACTGTGTTTGCTGACGCAACCCCC
ACTGGTTGGGGCATTGCCACCACCTGTCAGCTCCTTTCCGGGACTTTCGCTTTCCCCCTCCCTATTGCCA
CGGCGGAACTCATCGCCGCCTGCCTTGCCCGCTGCTGGACAGGGGCTCGGCTGTTGGGCACTGACAATTC
CGTGGTGTTGTCGGGGAAATCATCGTCCTTTCCTTGGCTGCTCGCCTATGTTGCCACCTGGATTCTGCGC
GGGACGTCCTTCTGCTACGTCCCTTCGGCCCTCAATCCAGCGGACCTTCCTTCCCGCGGCCTGCTGCCGG
CTCTGCGGCCTCTTCCGCGTCTTCGCCTTCGCCCTCAGACGAGTCGGATCTCCCTTTGGGCCGCCTCCCC
GCATCGATACCGAGCGCTGCTCGAGAGATCTGTGATAGCGGCCATCAAGCTGGCCGCGACTCTAGATCAT
AATCAGCCATACCACATTTGTAGAGGTTTTACTTGCTTTAAAAAACCTCCCACACCTCCCCCTGAACCTG
AAACATAAAATGAATGCAATTGTTGTTGTTAACTTGTTTATTGCAGCTTATAATGGTTACAAATAAAGCA
ATAGCATCACAAATTTCACAAATAAAGCATTTTTTTCACTGCATTCTAGTTGTGGTTTGTCCAAACTCAT
CAATGTATCAGCTTATCGATACCGCATGCACGTGCGGACCGAGCGGCCGCAGGAACCCCTAGTGATGGAG
TTGGCCACTCCCTCTCTGCGCGCTCGCTCGCTCACTGAGGCCGGGCGACCAAAGGTCGCCCGACGCCCGG
GCTTTGCCCGGGCGGCCTCAGTGAGCGAGCGAGCGCGCAGCTGCCTGCAGGGGCGCCTGATGCGGTATTT
TCTCCTTACGCATCTGTGCGGTATTTCACACCGCATA
[95 nt withheld, positions 3678-3772]
T
[46 nt withheld, positions 3774-3819]
C
[141 nt withheld, positions 3821-3961]
CCTTTGACGTTGGAGTCCACGTTCTTT
[37 nt withheld, positions 3989-4025]
ACTCTATCTCGGGCTATTCTTTTGATTTATAAGGGATTTTGCCGATTTCGGTCTATTGGTTAAAAAATGA
GCTGATTTAACAAAAATTTAACGCGAATTTTAACAAAATATTAACGTTTACAATTTTATGGTGCACTCTC
AGTACAATCTGCTCTGATGCCGCATAGTTAAGCCAGCCCCGACACCCGCCAACACCCGCTGACGCGCCCT
GACGGGCTTGTCTGCTCCCGGCATCCGCTTACAGACAAGCTGTGACCGTCTCCGGGAGCTGCATGTGTCA
GAGGTTTTCACCGTCATCACCGAAACGCGCGAGACGAAAGGGCCTCGTGATACGCCTATTTTTATAGGTT
AATGTCATGATAATAATGGTTTCTTAGACGTCAGGTGGCACTTTTCGGGGAAATGTGCGCGGAACCCCTA
TTTGTTTATTTTTCTAAATACATTCAAATATGTATCCGCTCATGAGACAATAACCCTGATAAATGCTTCA
ATAATATTGAAAAAGGAAGAGTATGAGTATTCAACATTTCCGTGTCGCCCTTATTCCCTTTTTTGCGGCA
TTTTGCCTTCCTGTTTTTGCTCACCCAGAAACGCTGGTGAAAGTAAAAGATGCTGAAGATCAGTTGGGTG
CACGAGTGGGTTACATCGAACTGGATCTCAACAGCGGTAAGATCCTTGAGAGTTTTCGCCCCGAAGAACG
TTTTCCAATGATGAGCACTTTTAAAGTTCTGCTATGTGGCGCGGTATTATCCCGTATTGACGCCGGGCAA
GAGCAACTCGGTCGCCGCATACACTATTCTCAGAATGACTTGGTTGAGTACTCACCAGTCACAGAAAAGC
ATCTTACGGATGGCATGACAGTAAGAGAATTATGCAGTGCTGCCATAACCATGAGTGATAACACTGCGGC
CAACTTACTTCTGACAACGATCGGAGGACCGAAGGAGCTAACCGCTTTTTTGCACAACATGGGGGATCAT
GTAACTCGCCTTGATCGTTGGGAACCGGAGCTGAATGAAGCCATACCAAACGACGAGCGTGACACCACGA
TGCCTGTAGCAATGGCAACAACGTTGCGCAAACTATTAACTGGCGAACTACTTACTCTAGCTTCCCGGCA
ACAATTAATAGACTGGATGGAGGCGGATAAAGTTGCAGGACCACTTCTGCGCTCGGCCCTTCCGGCTGGC
TGGTTTATTGCTGATAAATCTGGAGCCGGTGAGCGTGGGTCTCGCGGTATCATTGCAGCACTGGGGCCAG
ATGGTAAGCCCTCCCGTATCGTAGTTATCTACACGACGGGGAGTCAGGCAACTATGGATGAACGAAATAG
ACAGATCGCTGAGATAGGTGCCTCACTGATTAAGCATTGGTAACTGTCAGACCAAGTTTACTCATATATA
CTTTAGATTGATTTAAAACTTCATTTTTAATTTAAAAGGATCTAGGTGAAGATCCTTTTTGATAATCTCA
TGACCAAAATCCCTTAACGTGAGTTTTCGTTCCACTGAGCGTCAGACCCCGTAGAAAAGATCAAAGGATC
TTCTTGAGATCCTTTTTTTCTGCGCGTAATCTGCTGCTTGCAAACAAAAAAACCACCGCTACCAGCGGTG
GTTTGTTTGCCGGATCAAGAGCTACCAACTCTTTTTCCGAAGGTAACTGGCTTCAGCAGAGCGCAGATAC
CAAATACTGTTCTTCTAGTGTAGCCGTAGTTAGGCCACCACTTCAAGAACTCTGTAGCACCGCCTACATA
CCTCGCTCTGCTAATCCTGTTACCAGTGGCTGCTGCCAGTGGCGATAAGTCGTGTCTTACCGGGTTGGAC
TCAAGACGATAGTTACCGGATAAGGCGCAGCGGTCGGGCTGAACGGGGGGTTCGTGCACACAGCCCAGCT
TGGAGCGAACGACCTACACCGAACTGAGATACCTACAGCGTGAGCTATGAGAAAGCGCCACGCTTCCCGA
AGGGAGAAAGGCGGACAGGTATCCGGTAAGCGGCAGGGTCGGAACAGGAGAGCGCACGAGGGAGCTTCCA
GGGGGAAACGCCTGGTATCTTTATAGTCCTGTCGGGTTTCGCCACCTCTGACTTGAGCGTCGATTTTTGT
GATGCTCGTCAGGGGGGCGGAGCCTATGGAAAAACGCCAGCAACGCGGCCTTTTTACGGTTCCTGGCCTT
TTGCTGGCCTTTTGCTCACATGT
